>Addgene plasmid #157180 | pD649-HAsp-CD84-COMP5AP-AviTag-9xHis | depositor full sequence | sequence record 303469 | Full Sequence
TTTCAATATTATTGAAGCATTTATCAGGGTTATTGTCTCATGAGCGGATACATATTTGAATGTATTTAGA
AAAATAAACAAATAGGGGTCAGTGTTACAACCAATTAACCAATTCTGAACATTATCGCGAGCCCATTTAT
ACCTGAATATGGCTCATAACACCCCTTGCTCATGACCAAAATCCCTTAACGTGAGTTACGCGCGCGTCGT
TCCACTGAGCGTCAGACCCCGTAGAAAAGATCAAAGGATCTTCTTGAGATCCTTTTTTTCTGCGCGTAAT
CTGCTGCTTGCAAACAAAAAAACCACCGCTACCAGCGGTGGTTTGTTTGCCGGATCAAGAGCTACCAACT
CTTTTTCCGAAGGTAACTGGCTTCAGCAGAGCGCAGATACCAAATACTGTTCTTCTAGTGTAGCCGTAGT
TAGCCCACCACTTCAAGAACTCTGTAGCACCGCCTACATACCTCGCTCTGCTAATCCTGTTACCAGTGGC
TGCTGCCAGTGGCGATAAGTCGTGTCTTACCGGGTTGGACTCAAGACGATAGTTACCGGATAAGGCGCAG
CGGTCGGGCTGAACGGGGGGTTCGTGCACACAGCCCAGCTTGGAGCGAACGACCTACACCGAACTGAGAT
ACCTACAGCGTGAGCTATGAGAAAGCGCCACGCTTCCCGAAGGGAGAAAGGCGGACAGGTATCCGGTAAG
CGGCAGGGTCGGAACAGGAGAGCGCACGAGGGAGCTTCCAGGGGGAAACGCCTGGTATCTTTATAGTCCT
GTCGGGTTTCGCCACCTCTGACTTGAGCGTCGATTTTTGTGATGCTCGTCAGGGGGGCGGAGCCTATGGA
AAAACGCCAGCAACGCGGCCTTTTTACGGTTCCTGGCCTTTTGCTGGCCTTTTGCTCACATGTTCTTTCC
TGCGTTATCCCCTGATTCTGTGGATAACCGTATTACCGCCTTTGAGTGAGCTGATACCGCTCGCCGCAGC
CGAACGACCGAGCGCAGCGAGTCAGTGAGCGAGGAAGCGGAAGGCGAGAGTAGGGAACTGCCAGGCATCA
AACTAAGCAGAAGGCCCCTGACGGATGGCCTTTTTGCGTTTCTACAAACTCTTTCTGTGTTGTAAAACGA
CGGCCAGTCTTAAGCTCGGGCCCCCTGGGCGGTTCTGATAACGAGTAATCGTTAATCCGCAAATAACGTA
AAAACCCGCTTCGGCGGGTTTTTTTATGGGGGGAGTTTAGGGAAAGAGCATTTGTCAGAATATTTAAGGG
CGCCTGTCACTTTGCTTGATATATGAGAATTATTTAACCTTATAAATGAGAAAAAAGCAACGCACTTTAA
ATAAGATACGTTGCTTTTTCGATTGATGAACACCTATAATTAAACTATTCATCTATTATTTATGATTTTT
TGTATATACAATATTTCTAGTTTGTTAAAGAGAATTAAGAAAATAAATCTCGAAAATAATAAAGGGAAAA
TCAGTTTTTGATATCAAAATTATACATGTCAACGATAATACAAAATATAATACAAACTATAAGATGTTAT
CAGTATTTATTATCATTTAGAATAAATTTTGTGTCGCCCTTAATTGTGAGCGGATAACAATTACGAGCTT
CATGCACAGTGGCGTTGACTCAATATTGGCCATTAGCCATATTATTCATTGGTTATATAGCATAAATCAA
TATTGGCTATTGGCCATTGCATACGTTGTATCTATATCATAATATGTACATTTATATTGGCTCATGTCCA
ATATGACCGCCATGTTGGCATTGATTATTGACTAGTTATTAATAGTAATCAATTACGGGGTCATTAGTTC
ATAGCCCATATATGGAGTTCCGCGTTACATAACTTACGGTAAATGGCCCGCCTGGCTGACCGCCCAACGA
CCCCCGCCCATTGACGTCAATAATGACGTATGTTCCCATAGTAACGCCAATAGGGACTTTCCATTGACGT
CAATGGGTGGAGTATTTACGGTAAACTGCCCACTTGGCAGTACATCAAGTGTATCATATGCCAAGTACGC
CCCCTATTGACGTCAATGACGGTAAATGGCCCGCCTGGCATTATGCCCAGTACATGACCTTATGGGACTT
TCCTACTTGGCAGTACATCTACGTATTAGTCATCGCTATTACCATGGTGATGCGGTTTTGGCAGTACATC
AATGGGCGTGGATAGCGGTTTGACTCACGGGGATTTCCAAGTCTCCACCCCATTGACGTCAATGGGAGTT
TGTTTTGGCACCAAAATCAACGGGACTTTCCAAAATGTCGTAACAACTCCGCCCCATTGACGCAAATGGG
CGGTAGGCGTGTACGGTGGGAGGTCTATATAAGCAGAGCTCGTTTAGTGAACCGTCAGATCGCCTGGAGA
CGCCATCCACGCTGTTTTGACCTCCATAGAAGACACCGGGACCGATCCAGCCTCCGCGGCCGGGAACGGT
GCATTGGAACGCGGATTCCCCGTGCCAAGAGTGACGTAAGTACCGCCTATAGAGTCTATAGGCCCACCCC
CTTGGCTTCGTTAGAACGCGGCTACAATTAATACATAACCTTATGTATCATACACATACGATTTAGGTGA
CACTATAGAATAACATCCACTTTGCCTTTCTCTCCACAGGTGTCCACTCCCAGGTCCAACTGCACCTCGG
TTCTATCGAAAACGCGCCTGCTAGCGCCACCATGAAGACCATCATTGCCCTGAGCTACATCTTCTGCCTG
GTGTTCGCTGCGGCCGCCAAGGATAGCGAGATCTTCACCGTGAATGGCATCCTGGGCGAGAGCGTGACAT
TCCCCGTGAACATCCAAGAGCCTCGGCAAGTGAAGATCATTGCCTGGACCAGCAAGACCAGCGTGGCCTA
TGTTACCCCTGGCGATTCTGAGACAGCCCCTGTGGTTACCGTGACACACCGGAACTACTACGAGAGAATC
CACGCTCTGGGCCCCAACTACAACCTGGTCATCAGCGACCTGAGAATGGAAGATGCCGGCGACTACAAGG
CCGACATCAATACCCAGGCCGATCCTTACACCACCACCAAGCGGTACAACCTGCAGATCTACAGACGGCT
GGGCAAGCCCAAGATCACACAGTCTCTGATGGCCAGCGTGAACAGCACCTGTAACGTGACCCTGACCTGC
TCCGTGGAAAAAGAGGAAAAGAACGTCACCTACAACTGGTCCCCACTGGGCGAAGAGGGCAACGTGCTGC
AGATTTTTCAGACCCCTGAGGACCAAGAGCTGACCTACACCTGTACAGCCCAGAATCCTGTGTCCAACAA
CAGCGACAGCATCAGCGCCAGACAGCTGTGTGCCGATATCGCCATGGGCTTCAGAACCCACCATACCGGT
GGCGCGCCGGAAGATCAAGTTGATCCAAGATTGATTGATGGCAAGGGCGGATCTCTGGAGGTGCTGTTCC
AGGGACCAGGCGGAAGCGGCAATCCCGGCGGCGATCTGGCCCCCCAGATGCTGCGCGAGCTGCAGGAGAC
CAATGCCGCCCTGCAGGACGTGCGCGAGCTGCTGCGCCACCGCGTGAAGGAGATCACCTTCCTGAAGAAC
ACCGTGATGGAGTGCGACGCCTGCGGTATGCAGCCCTCTAGAGGCTCCGGCTCCATCATCCCAGTTGAGG
AGGAGAACCCGGACTTCTGGAACCGCGAGGCAGCCGAGGCCCTGGGTGCCGCCAAGAAGCTGCAGCCTGC
ACAGACAGCCGCCAAGAACCTCATCATCTTCCTGGGCGATGGGATGGGGGTGTCTACGGTGACAGCTGCC
AGGATCCTAAAAGGGCAGAAGAAGGACAAACTGGGGCCTGAGATACCCCTGGCCATGGACCGCTTCCCAT
ATGTGGCTCTGTCCAAGACATACAATGTAGACAAACATGTGCCAGACAGTGGAGCCACAGCCACGGCCTA
CCTGTGCGGGGTCAAGGGCAACTTCCAGACCATTGGCTTGAGTGCAGCCGCCCGCTTTAACCAGTGCAAC
ACGACACGCGGCAACGAGGTCATCTCCGTGATGAATCGGGCCAAGAAAGCAGGGAAGTCAGTGGGAGTGG
TAACCACCACACGAGTGCAGCACGCCTCGCCAGCCGGCACCTACGCCCACACGGTGAACCGCAACTGGTA
CTCGGACGCCGACGTGCCTGCCTCGGCCCGCCAGGAGGGGTGCCAGGACATCGCTACGCAGCTCATCTCC
AACATGGACATTGACGTGATCCTAGGTGGAGGCCGAAAGTACATGTTTCGCATGGGAACCCCAGACCCTG
AGTACCCAGATGACTACAGCCAAGGTGGGACCAGGCTGGACGGGAAGAATCTGGTGCAGGAATGGCTGGC
GAAGCGCCAGGGTGCCCGGTATGTGTGGAACCGCACTGAGCTCATGCAGGCTTCCCTGGACCCGTCTGTG
ACCCATCTCATGGGTCTCTTTGAGCCTGGAGACATGAAATACGAGATCCACCGAGACTCCACACTGGACC
CCTCCCTGATGGAGATGACAGAGGCTGCCCTGCGCCTGCTGAGCAGGAACCCCCGCGGCTTCTTCCTCTT
CGTGGAGGGTGGTCGCATCGACCATGGTCATCATGAAAGCAGGGCTTACCGGGCACTGACTGAGACGATC
ATGTTCGACGACGCCATTGAGAGGGCGGGCCAGCTCACCAGCGAGGAGGACACGCTGAGCCTCGTCACTG
CCGACCACTCCCACGTCTTCTCCTTCGGAGGCTACCCCCTGCGAGGGAGCTCCATCTTCGGGCTGGCCCC
TGGCAAGGCCCGGGACAGGAAGGCCTACACGGTCCTCCTATACGGAAACGGTCCAGGCTATGTGCTCAAG
GACGGCGCCCGGCCGGATGTTACCGAGAGCGAGAGCGGGAGCCCCGAGTATCGGCAGCAGTCAGCAGTGC
CCCTGGACGAAGAGACCCACGCAGGCGAGGACGTGGCGGTGTTCGCGCGCGGCCCGCAGGCGCACCTGGT
TCACGGCGTGCAGGAGCAGACCTTCATAGCGCACGTCATGGCCTTCGCCGCCTGCCTGGAGCCCTACACC
GCCTGCGACCTGGCGCCCCCCGCCGGCACCACCGACGCCGCGCACCCGGGTGGCGGAGGACTGAACGACA
TCTTCGAGGCTCAGAAAATCGAATGGCACGAACATCACCATCACCATCACCATCACCATTAAGGCCGGCC
TGTAGTCACTGGCACAACGCGTTACCCGGTAAGCCAATCGGGTATACACGGTCGTCATACTGCAGACAGG
GTTCTTCTACTTTGCAAGATAGTCTTGAGTAGTAAAATAAATAGATAGAGAAAATCAGCCTCGACTGTGC
CTTCTAGTTGCCAGCCATCTGTTGTTTGCCCCTCCCCCGTGCCTTCCTTGACCCTGGAAGGTGCCACTCC
CACTGTCCTTTCCTAATAAAATGAGGAAATTGCATCACAACACTCAACCCTATCTCGGTCTATTCTTTTG
ATTTATAAGGGATTTTGCCGATTTCGGCCTATTGGTTAAAAAATGAGCTGATTTAACAAAAATTTAACGC
GAATTAATTCTGTGGAATGTGTGTCAGTTAGGGTGTGGAAAGTCCCCAGGCTCCCCAGCAGGCAGAAGTA
TGCAAAGCATGCATCTCAATTAGTCAGCAACCAGGTGTGGAAAGTCCCCAGGCTCCCCAGCAGGCAGAAG
TATGCAAAGCATGCATCTCAATTAGTCAGCAACCATAGTCCCGCCCCTAACTCCGCCCATCCCGCCCCTA
ACTCCGCCCAGTTCCGCCCATTCTCCGCCCCATGGCTGACTAATTTTTTTTATTTATGCAGAGGCCGAGG
CCGCCTCTGCCTCTGAGCTATTCCAGAAGTAGTGAGGAGGCTTTTTTGGAGGCCTAGGCTTTTGCAAAAA
GCTCCCGGGAGCTTGTATATCCATTTTCGGATCTGATCAGCACGTGTTGACAATTAATCATCGGCATAGT
ATATCGGCATAGTATAATACGACAAGGTGAGGAACTAAACCATGACCGAGTACAAGCCCACGGTGCGCCT
CGCCACCCGCGACGACGTCCCCAGGGCCGTACGCACCCTCGCCGCCGCGTTCGCCGACTACCCCGCCACG
CGCCACACCGTCGATCCGGACCGCCACATCGAGCGGGTCACCGAGCTGCAAGAACTCTTCCTCACGCGCG
TCGGGCTCGACATCGGCAAGGTGTGGGTCGCGGACGACGGCGCCGCGGTGGCGGTCTGGACCACGCCGGA
GAGCGTCGAAGCGGGGGCGGTGTTCGCCGAGATCGGCCCGCGCATGGCCGAGTTGAGCGGTTCCCGGCTG
GCCGCGCAGCAACAGATGGAAGGCCTCCTGGCGCCGCACCGGCCCAAGGAGCCCGCGTGGTTCCTGGCCA
CCGTCGGCGTCTCGCCCGACCACCAGGGCAAGGGTCTGGGCAGCGCCGTCGTGCTCCCCGGAGTGGAGGC
GGCCGAGCGCGCCGGGGTGCCCGCCTTCCTGGAGACATCCGCGCCCCGCAACCTCCCCTTCTACGAGCGG
CTCGGCTTCACCGTCACCGCCGACGTCGAGGTGCCCGAAGGACCGCGCACCTGGTGCATGACCCGCAAGC
CCGGTGCCTGACACGTGCTACGAGATTTCGATTCCACCGCCGCCTTCTATGAAAGGTTGGGCTTCGGAAT
CGTTTTCCGGGACGCCGGCTGGATGATCCTCCAGCGCGGGGATCTCATGCTGGAGTTCTTCGCCCACCCC
AACTTGTTTATTGCAGCTTATAATGGTTACAAATAAAGCAATAGCATCACAAATTTCACAAATAAAGCAT
TTTTTTCACTGCATTCTAGTTGTGGTTTGTCCAAACTCATCAATGTATCTTATCATGTCTGTATACCGTC
GACCTCTAGCTAGAGCTTGGCGTAATCATGGTCATTACCAATGCTTAATCAGTGAGGCACCTATCTCAGC
GATCTGTCTATTTCGTTCATCCATAGTTGCCTGACTCCCCGTCGTGTAGATAACTACGATACGGGAGGGC
TTACCATCTGGCCCCAGCGCTGCGATGATACCGCGAGAACCACGCTCACCGGCTCCGGATTTATCAGCAA
TAAACCAGCCAGCCGGAAGGGCCGAGCGCAGAAGTGGTCCTGCAACTTTATCCGCCTCCATCCAGTCTAT
TAATTGTTGCCGGGAAGCTAGAGTAAGTAGTTCGCCAGTTAATAGTTTGCGCAACGTTGTTGCCATCGCT
ACAGGCATCGTGGTGTCACGCTCGTCGTTTGGTATGGCTTCATTCAGCTCCGGTTCCCAACGATCAAGGC
GAGTTACATGATCCCCCATGTTGTGCAAAAAAGCGGTTAGCTCCTTCGGTCCTCCGATCGTTGTCAGAAG
TAAGTTGGCCGCAGTGTTATCACTCATGGTTATGGCAGCACTGCATAATTCTCTTACTGTCATGCCATCC
GTAAGATGCTTTTCTGTGACTGGTGAGTACTCAACCAAGTCATTCTGAGAATAGTGTATGCGGCGACCGA
GTTGCTCTTGCCCGGCGTCAATACGGGATAATACCGCGCCACATAGCAGAACTTTAAAAGTGCTCATCAT
TGGAAAACGTTCTTCGGGGCGAAAACTCTCAAGGATCTTACCGCTGTTGAGATCCAGTTCGATGTAACCC
ACTCGTGCACCCAACTGATCTTCAGCATCTTTTACTTTCACCAGCGTTTCTGGGTGAGCAAAAACAGGAA
GGCAAAATGCCGCAAAAAAGGGAATAAGGGCGACACGGAAATGTTGAATACTCATATTCTTCCTT
Features (pLannotate 1.2.2; 24 found; start..end, strand, type, name):
    119..143     -  CDS            KanR (fragment): aminoglycoside phosphotransferase; aph(3')-Ia; confers resistance to kanamycin
    254..842     +  rep_origin     ori: high-copy-number ColE1/pMB1/pBR322/pUC origin of replication
   1067..1084    +  terminator     rrnB T2 terminator (fragment): transcription terminator T2 from the E. coli rrnB gene
   1109..1128    -  CDS            lacZα (fragment): LacZα fragment of β-galactosidase; lacZ fragment
   1584..1600    +  protein_bind   lac operator: The lac repressor binds to the lac operator to inhibit transcription in E. coli. This inhibition can be relieved by adding lactose or isopropyl-β-D-thiogalactopyranoside (IPTG). lac repressor encoded by lacI
   1843..2146    +  enhancer       CMV enhancer: human cytomegalovirus immediate early enhancer
   2147..2350    +  promoter       CMV promoter: human cytomegalovirus (CMV) immediate early promoter
   2486..2529    +  intron         CMV intron (fragment): modified intron A from human cytomegalovirus
   2581..2599    +  promoter       SP6 promoter: promoter for bacteriophage SP6 RNA polymerase
   2603..2640    +  CDS            IgH signal sequence (fragment): signal sequence from the mouse immunoglobulin heavy chain variable region
   2740..3360    +  CDS            CD84 (fragment): SLAF5_HUMAN - Also known as SLAMF5. Experimental evidence at protein level: Swiss-Prot protein existence level 1. Self-ligand receptor of the signaling lymphocytic activation molecule (SLAM) family. SLAM receptors triggered by homo- or heterotypic cell-cell interactions are modulating the activation and differentiation of a wide variety of immune cells and thus are involved in the regulation and interconnection of both innate and adaptive immune response. Activities are controlled by presence or absence of small cytoplasmic adapter proteins, SH2D1A/SAP and/or SH2D1B/EAT-2. Can mediate natural
   3457..3636    +  CDS            Comp (fragment): COMP_RAT - Experimental evidence at protein level: Swiss-Prot protein existence level 1. May play a role in the structural integrity of cartilage via its interaction with other extracellular matrix proteins such as the collagens and fibronectin. Can mediate the interaction of chondrocytes with the cartilage extracellular matrix through interaction with cell surface integrin receptors. Could play a role in the pathogenesis of osteoarthritis. Potent suppressor of apoptosis in both primary chondrocytes and transformed cells. Suppresses apoptosis by blocking the activation of caspase-3 and by indu
   3624..5076    +  CDS            SEAP (fragment): secreted alkaline phosphatase from human placenta The natural enzyme has a C-terminal transmembrane sequence that is replaced by a GPI anchor.
   5101..5142    +  CDS            AviTag™ (fragment): peptide tag that allows for enzymatic biotinylation
   5146..5169    +  CDS            8xHis: 8xHis affinity tag
   5315..5426    +  polyA_signal   bGH poly(A) signal: bovine growth hormone polyadenylation signal
   5427..5535    +  rep_origin     f1 ori (fragment): f1 bacteriophage origin of replication; arrow indicates direction of (+) strand synthesis
   5549..5878    +  promoter       SV40 promoter: SV40 enhancer and early promoter
   5926..5973    +  promoter       EM7 promoter: synthetic bacterial promoter&nbsp
   5992..6591    +  CDS            PuroR (fragment): puromycin N-acetyltransferase; pac from Streptomyces; confers resistance to puromycin
   6601..6726    +  CDS            ble (fragment): BLE_KLEPN - Experimental evidence at protein level: Swiss-Prot protein existence level 1. Binding protein with a strong affinity to the bleomycin family of antibiotics. Binds to CL990; an antimitotic-antibiotic compound. From Klebsiella pneumoniae.
   6721..6842    +  polyA_signal   SV40 poly(A) signal: SV40 polyadenylation signal
   6895..7755    -  CDS            AmpR: β-lactamase; bla; confers resistance to ampicillin, carbenicillin, and related antibiotics
   7758..89      -  promoter       AmpR promoter (fragment) (across the origin): bla
