[The description below was written by a language model from this plasmid's Addgene catalogue record and pLannotate feature annotations shown in this document.]
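Description:
pD649-HAsp-CD84-COMP5AP-AviTag-9xHis is a 7,765 bp mammalian expression plasmid built on the pD649 backbone for producing a secreted, multimerised form of the human CD84 (SLAMF5) extracellular domain. It is propagated in E. coli as a high-copy plasmid through a ColE1/pUC-type origin and selected with ampicillin via the β-lactamase gene. A separate SV40 early/EM7 promoter cassette drives a puromycin N-acetyltransferase coding sequence, followed by a short ble fragment and the SV40 polyadenylation signal, which could in principle allow puromycin selection in mammalian cells. The short KanR, lacZα, rrnB terminator and f1 ori matches in the feature table are only fragments, most likely remnants of vector construction. The depositor notes that some plasmids in this collection may carry an IS4-like transposase upstream of the CMV promoter, but no such element is annotated here.

The expression unit uses the CMV enhancer and promoter, followed by a fragment of CMV intron A and an SP6 promoter that also serves as a sequencing primer site. The open reading frame begins with a secretion signal, named "HAsp" in the plasmid name and annotated as a partial match to an IgH signal sequence. The roughly 612 bp synthetic CD84 ectodomain follows, cloned between retained NotI and AscI sites. It is fused at its C terminus to the COMP coiled-coil region (annotated from rat), which assembles into pentamers, then to human placental alkaline phosphatase, an AviTag for enzymatic biotinylation, and a polyhistidine tag (9xHis by name, annotated as 8xHis). A bGH polyadenylation signal terminates the transcript. The resulting high-avidity, enzymatically detectable protein is secreted from transfected cells. The associated work used such proteins to map interactions among human IgSF cell-surface proteins.
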