Addgene plasmid #157180: pD649-HAsp-CD84-COMP5AP-AviTag-9xHis
Purpose: Mammalian expression of cell-surface protein extracellular domain fused to COMP5AP-AviTag-9xHis. Protein is secreted from cells.
Depositing lab: Chris Garcia. Depositing organization: Stanford University. Publication: A Human IgSF Cell-Surface Interactome Reveals a Complex Network of Protein-Protein Interactions. Wojtowicz WM, Vielmetter J, Fernandes RA, Siepe DH, Eastman CL, Chisholm GB, Cox S, Klock H, Anderson PW, Rue SM, Miller JJ, Glaser SM, Bragstad ML, Vance J, Lam AW, Lesley SA, Zinn K, Garcia KC. Cell. 2020 Aug 20;182(4):1027-1043.e17. doi: 10.1016/j.cell.2020.07.025. PubMed 32822567.
Backbone
  Vector backbone: pD649
  Backbone size w/o insert (bp): 7153
  Vector type: Mammalian Expression
Growth in bacteria
  Bacterial resistance: Ampicillin, 100 μg/mL
  Growth temperature: 37°C
  Growth strain: DH5alpha
  Copy number: High Copy
Gene/Insert
  Gene/Insert name: CD84 (alt name: SLAF5)
  Species: H. sapiens (human)
  Insert size (bp): 612
  Entrez Gene: CD84 (a.k.a. LY9B, SLAMF5, hCD84, mCD84)
  Promoter: CMV/SP6
  Tag / fusion protein: COMP5AP-AviTag-9xHis (C terminal on backbone)
  Cloning method: Restriction Enzyme; 5′ cloning site GCGGCCGC (not destroyed); 3′ cloning site GGCGCGCC (not destroyed)
  Sequencing primers: 5′ ATTTAGGTGACACTATAG; 3′ CGTCGCACTCCATCACGGTG
Resource information
  A portion of this plasmid was derived from a plasmid made by: synthesis by ThermoFisher
Terms and licenses: Academic/Nonprofit Terms; Industry Terms: Not Available to Industry
Depositor comments: Some plasmids in this collection may have an IS4-like element ISVsa5 family transposase upstream of the CMV promoter.
How to cite: pD649-HAsp-CD84-COMP5AP-AviTag-9xHis was a gift from Chris Garcia (Addgene plasmid # 157180 ; http://n2t.net/addgene:157180 ; RRID:Addgene_157180)
