>Addgene plasmid #157180 | pD649-HAsp-CD84-COMP5AP-AviTag-9xHis | depositor partial sequence | sequence record 303470 | insert (extracellular domain)
AAGGATAGCGAGATCTTCACCGTGAATGGCATCCTGGGCGAGAGCGTGACATTCCCCGTGAACATCCAAG
AGCCTCGGCAAGTGAAGATCATTGCCTGGACCAGCAAGACCAGCGTGGCCTATGTTACCCCTGGCGATTC
TGAGACAGCCCCTGTGGTTACCGTGACACACCGGAACTACTACGAGAGAATCCACGCTCTGGGCCCCAAC
TACAACCTGGTCATCAGCGACCTGAGAATGGAAGATGCCGGCGACTACAAGGCCGACATCAATACCCAGG
CCGATCCTTACACCACCACCAAGCGGTACAACCTGCAGATCTACAGACGGCTGGGCAAGCCCAAGATCAC
ACAGTCTCTGATGGCCAGCGTGAACAGCACCTGTAACGTGACCCTGACCTGCTCCGTGGAAAAAGAGGAA
AAGAACGTCACCTACAACTGGTCCCCACTGGGCGAAGAGGGCAACGTGCTGCAGATTTTTCAGACCCCTG
AGGACCAAGAGCTGACCTACACCTGTACAGCCCAGAATCCTGTGTCCAACAACAGCGACAGCATCAGCGC
CAGACAGCTGTGTGCCGATATCGCCATGGGCTTCAGAACCCACCATACCGGT
